>Addgene plasmid #21026 | CBP-Bromo-HAT-CH3-sp65 | addgene partial sequence | sequence record 107823 | SP6 5'-ATTTAGGTGACACTATAG-3'
GCGGAGGCCGAATTACCATGGACTACAAGGACGACGATGACAAGTCTAGACTCGAGGGATCCGAAACTCT
AGAAGCACTCTATCGACAGGACCCAGAGTCTTTGCCTTTTCGTCAGCCTGTAGATCCTCAGCTCCTAGGA
ATCCCAGATTATTTTGATATAGTGAAGAATCCTATGGACCTTTCTACCATCAAACGAAAGCTGGACACAG
GGCAATATCAAGAACCCTGGCAGTATGTGGATGATGTCTGGCTTATGTTCAACAATGCGTGGCTATATAA
TCGTAAAACGTCCCGTGTATATAAATTTTGCAGTAAACTTGCAGAGGTCTTTGAACAAGAAATTGACCCT
GTCATGCAGTCTCTTGGATATTGCTGTGGACGAAAGTATGAGTTCTCCCCACAGACTTTGTGCTGTTACG
GAAAGCAGCTGTGTACAATTCCTCGTGATGCAGCCTACTACAGCTATCAGAATAGGTATCATTTCTGTGG
GAAGTGTTTCACAGAGATCCAGGGCGAGAATGTGACCCTGGGTGACGACCCTTCCCAACCTCAGACGACA
ATTTCCAAGGATCAATTTGAAAAGAAGAAAAATGATACCTTAGATCCTGAACCTTTTGTCGACTGCAAAG
AGTGTGGCCGGAAGATGCATCAGATTTGTGTTCTACACTATGACATCATTTGGCCTTCAGGTTTTGTGTG
TGACAACTGTTTGAAGAAAACTGGCAGACCTCGGAAAGAAAACAAATTCAGTGCTAAGAGGCTGCAGACC
ACACGATTGGGAAACCACTTAGAAGACAGAGTGAATAA
