>Addgene plasmid #21026 | CBP-Bromo-HAT-CH3-sp65 | addgene partial sequence | sequence record 107824 | M13pUC-Rev 5'-AGCGGATAACAATTTCACACAGG-3'
AGCTTATTGCGGGTGTTCATGGTTGCCATTCGCCGGCGCATGAGCTGAGCCTGCTGCAGGCGATGCTGGA
TCTGCTGCTGGCGGAGCTTATGTTTGATGTTGAGGCAGAAGGGCACAGGGCATTTATTTTCTTGGCAGTG
TTTGGCGTGGTAGCAGCAAAGAGCAATGAGCTGCTTGCACACTGGGCATCCTCCATTAGTCTTGCGCTTG
CAGCCCTTGGTGTGCTGCACGACTCGCTTCATCTTCTGGCAAGACGGCAGTGAGCAGTTGGCATTGCGAC
ACTGGCAGGCATGCACCAGGGACTGGATGCAGCGCTGGATGCTGAGACGCCGGGATTCCTGGGGGCTCTT
GGACTGTGGCTCACCCTGACTGCTGCCCTCATCATCTAGGCCTAGCCCCCACTTCACCATCTTATGGGTG
TGGCTCTTTGTGTTGTAGCAATTGATACAAAGGTCATAGTCCTCACACACAGTGCAGTGCCAGCGTGTTT
CCACATGGTGTTTGCACTCGTTGCAGGTATAAACAAAGCGGTCCTGGCCCTGTGTGTGCAGCTCCACCAG
CATGCACAGAGTGGACCATTTGGAGCGGCGTAAGGAAGAGAATTCCCAGTGCTTGTCTCTGGCCAGGGTG
AGGAAGGCATCTCGCCCATCCATGAGGTCACAGCTAAGCAGAGGATCAGGGTCCACGATGGGGGGCTGAG
TGCTGATAACAGGCCCAGCATGCAGATGAATCACAAAGAATACCTCCTTGTGCTTCTCCATGGTGGCATA
CAGCTTCTGCGACAGGTCGTTGGAAACATTGGGCATGCTGGGCTTCTTCTTGTTGGCGCGGCTAATGCTG
CTTTTGTTTTTGTTGGTCTTC
