[The description below was written by a language model from this plasmid's Addgene catalogue record.]
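Description:
CBP-Bromo-HAT-CH3-sp65 is an in vitro transcription/translation construct built on pSP65, a small (about 3 kb) bacterial cloning vector of the SP6 promoter family. It is propagated in E. coli under ampicillin selection; the record lists the copy number as unknown and gives no feature table, so the origin of replication and other backbone elements are not itemised. The listing of SP6 as the 5′ sequencing primer fits the usual pSP65 arrangement, in which a bacteriophage SP6 RNA polymerase promoter sits upstream of the polylinker, so that the insert can be transcribed in vitro and translated in a coupled cell-free (TNT-type) system rather than expressed in cells.

The insert is a 2,337 bp fragment of mouse Crebbp, encoding CREB-binding protein, cloned between BamHI and HindIII sites that both remain intact. It covers amino acids 1098–1877, spanning the bromodomain, the histone acetyltransferase (HAT) domain and the CH3 cysteine/histidine-rich region, and it carries a recorded E1239G substitution; the record does not say whether this change was intentional or what effect it has. An N-terminal Flag tag supplied by the modified backbone is fused to the fragment, allowing immunodetection or affinity capture of the translated protein. Part of the plasmid was derived from earlier CBP constructs made in other laboratories.

The associated publication concerns inhibition of CBP acetyltransferase activity by HOX homeodomain proteins. This construct therefore most plausibly served to produce a defined, tagged CBP catalytic-region fragment for domain mapping, protein interaction and HAT activity assays.
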