Addgene plasmid #21026: CBP-Bromo-HAT-CH3-sp65
Depositing lab: Corey Largman. Depositing organization: San Francisco VA Health Care System. Publication: The HOX homeodomain proteins block CBP histone acetyltransferase activity. Shen WF, Krishnan K, Lawrence HJ, Largman C. Mol Cell Biol. 2001 Nov;21(21):7509-22 10.1128/MCB.21.21.7509-7522.2001 PubMed 11585930.
Backbone
  Vector backbone: pSP65
  Backbone manufacturer: Promega
  Backbone size w/o insert (bp): 3000
  Vector type: in vitro TNT
Growth in bacteria
  Bacterial resistance: Ampicillin, 100 μg/mL
  Growth temperature: 37°C
  Growth strain: DH5alpha
  Copy number: Unknown
Gene/Insert
  Gene/Insert name: CBP (alt name: CREB-binding protein Bromo, HAT and CH3 domains)
  Species: M. musculus (mouse)
  Insert size (bp): 2337
  Mutation: Bromo+HAT+CH3 domains aa 1098-1877; E1239G mutation
  Entrez Gene: Crebbp (a.k.a. CBP, CBP/p300, KAT3A, p300/CBP)
  Tag / fusion protein: Flag (N terminal on backbone)
  Cloning method: Restriction Enzyme; 5′ cloning site BamHI (not destroyed); 3′ cloning site HindIII (not destroyed)
  Sequencing primers: 5′ SP6; 3′ M13_rev
Resource information
  A portion of this plasmid was derived from a plasmid made by: R. Goodman and T. Kouzarides
Terms and licenses: Academic/Nonprofit Terms; Industry Terms: Not Available to Industry
How to cite: CBP-Bromo-HAT-CH3-sp65 was a gift from Corey Largman (Addgene plasmid # 21026 ; http://n2t.net/addgene:21026 ; RRID:Addgene_21026)
